>Addgene plasmid #42145 | pNH002 | depositor full sequence | sequence record 56919 | pNH002 sequence 3075 bps
TCTTCCGCTTCCTCGCTCACTGACTCGCTGCGCTCGGTCGTTCGGCTGCGGCGAGCGGTATCAGCTCACT
CAAAGGCGGTAATACGGTTATCCACAGAATCAGGGGATAACGCAGGAAAGAACATGTGAGCAAAAGGCCA
GCAAAAGGCCAGGAACCGTAAAAAGGCCGCGTTGCTGGCGTTTTTCCATAGGCTCCGCCCCCCTGACGAG
CATCACAAAAATCGACGCTCAAGTCAGAGGTGGCGAAACCCGACAGGACTATAAAGATACCAGGCGTTTC
CCCCTGGAAGCTCCCTCGTGCGCTCTCCTGTTCCGACCCTGCCGCTTACCGGATACCTGTCCGCCTTTCT
CCCTTCGGGAAGCGTGGCGCTTTCTCATAGCTCACGCTGTAGGTATCTCAGTTCGGTGTAGGTCGTTCGC
TCCAAGCTGGGCTGTGTGCACGAACCCCCCGTTCAGCCCGACCGCTGCGCCTTATCCGGTAACTATCGTC
TTGAGTCCAACCCGGTAAGACACGACTTATCGCCACTGGCAGCAGCCACTGGTAACAGGATTAGCAGAGC
GAGGTATGTAGGCGGTGCTACAGAGTTCTTGAAGTGGTGGCCTAACTACGGCTACACTAGAAGGACAGTA
TTTGGTATCTGCGCTCTGCTGAAGCCAGTTACCTTCGGAAAAAGAGTTGGTAGCTCTTGATCCGGCAAAC
AAACCACCGCTGGTAGCGGTGGTTTTTTTGTTTGCAAGCAGCAGATTACGCGCAGAAAAAAAGGATCTCA
AGAAGATCCTTTGATCTTTTCTACGGGGTCTGACGCTCAGTGGAACGAAAACTCACGTTAAGGGATTTTG
GTCATGAATTAATTCTTACCAATGCTTAATCAGTGAGGCACCTATCTCAGCGATCTGTCTATTTCGTTCA
TCCATAGTTGCCTGACTCCCCGTCGTGTAGATAACTACGATACGGGAGGGCTTACCATCTGGCCCCAGTG
CTGCAATGATACCGCGAGACCCACGCTCACCGGCTCCAGATTTATCAGCAATAAACCAGCCAGCCGGAAG
GGCCGAGCGCAGAAGTGGTCCTGCAACTTTATCCGCCTCCATCCAGTCTATTAATTGTTGCCGGGAAGCT
AGAGTAAGTAGTTCGCCAGTTAATAGTTTGCGCAACGTTGTTGCCATTGCTACAGGCATCGTGGTGTCAC
GCTCGTCGTTTGGTATGGCTTCATTCAGCTCCGGTTCCCAACGATCAAGGCGAGTTACATGATCCCCCAT
GTTGTGCAAAAAAGCGGTTAGCTCCTTCGGTCCTCCGATCGTTGTCAGAAGTAAGTTGGCCGCAGTGTTA
TCACTCATGGTTATGGCAGCACTGCATAATTCTCTTACTGTCATGCCATCCGTAAGATGCTTTTCTGTGA
CTGGTGAGTACTCAACCAAGTCATTCTGAGAATAGTGTATGCGGCGACCGAGTTGCTCTTGCCCGGCGTC
AATACGGGATAATACCGCGCCACATAGCAGAACTTTAAAAGTGCTCATCATTGGAAAACGTTCTTCGGGG
CGAAAACTCTCAAGGATCTTACCGCTGTTGAGATCCAGTTCGATGTAACCCACTCGTGCACCCAACTGAT
CTTCAGCATCTTTTACTTTCACCAGCGTTTCTGGGTGAGCAAAAACAGGAAGGCAAAATGCCGCAAAAAA
GGGAATAAGGGCGACACGGAAATGTTGAATACTCATACTCTTCCTTTTTCAATATTATTGAAGCATTTAT
CAGGGTTATTGTCTCATGAGCGGATACATATTTGAATGTATTTAGAAAAATAAACAAATAGGGGTTCCGC
GCACATTTCCCCGAAAAGTGCCACCTG
[74 nt withheld, positions 1848-1921]
CCCTCAGCGCGGCCGCTAGCGGATCCTTAAAAAACCATGGTTAAAGAAACAGCAGCAGCGAAATTTGAAA
GACAACATATGGATAGTGGAGGCGGTGGAAGTTTGGAAGTTCTTTTCCAAGGACCGGGCGGAGGAGGCTC
TTGGTCGCATCCACAGTTCGAAAAAGCCATGGCCGGCGGTGGTGGATCGGGAGGAGGAGGTTCGGGTGGC
GGAGGATCGGGCGCCTCAAAAGGAGAAGAAACGACAATGGGTGTTATCAAGCCAGACATGAAGATCAAGC
TTAAAATGGAGGGTAATGTTAATGGTCACGCCTTCGTCATTGAGGGAGAGGGTGAAGGAAAGCCATACGA
TGGAACTAATACTATTAACTTGGAAGTGAAGGAGGGTGCCCCACTTCCATTCTCTTATGATATCCTTACT
ACAGCCTTCGCATATGGAAATCGAGCATTCACAAAATACCCAGACGACATTCCAAATTACTTCAAGCAGT
CATTTCCAGAGGGATATTCTTGGGAGAGAACAATGACATTCGAGGACAAGGGTATAGTTAAAGTGAAATC
TGATATTAGTATGGAAGAAGATTCATTCATCTATGAGATACACCTGAAGGGCGAGAACTTTCCTCCGAAT
GGACCAGTGATGCAGAAAAAGACAACAGGATGGGACGCAAGTACTGAACGTATGTATGTCAGAGATGGAG
TTTTGAAAGGTGACGTGAAGCATAAACTGTTGTTGGAAGGAGGTGGACATCATCGAGTGGACTTTAAGAC
AATCTACAGAGCTAAGAAAGCTGTGAAATTGCCAGACTATCACTTTGTGGATCACCGAATTGAAATTTTG
AACCATGATAAAGATTACAATAAAGTGACTGTGTATGAGTCAGCAGTAGCTAGAAACTCAACTGATGGTA
TGGACGAGCTCTACGTAAGCGCTTAATAGGTACCGCGGCCGCGCTGAGGGGCTGGCCGCTCACAATTCCA
CACAACATACGAGCCGGAAGCATAAAGTGTAAAGCCTGGGGTGCCTAATGAGTGAGCTAACTCACATTAA
TTGCGTTGCGCTCACTGCCCGCTTTCCAGTCGGGAAACCTGTCGTGCCAGCTGCATTAATGAATCGGCCA
ACGCGCGGGGAGAGGCGGTTTGCGTATTGGGCGC
Features (pLannotate 1.2.2; 8 found; start..end, strand, type, name):
    183..771     -  rep_origin     ori: high-copy-number ColE1/pMB1/pBR322/pUC origin of replication
    856..1716    -  CDS            AmpR: β-lactamase; bla; confers resistance to ampicillin, carbenicillin, and related antibiotics
   1717..1821    -  promoter       AmpR promoter: bla
   1848..1921    +  rep_origin     f1 ori (fragment) (sequence withheld): f1 bacteriophage origin of replication; arrow indicates direction of (+) strand synthesis
   2147..2845    +  CDS            mTFP1: mTFP1 is a basic (constitutively fluorescent) cyan fluorescent protein published in 2006, derived from Clavularia sp.. It has low acid sensitivity.
   2904..2934    -  promoter       lac promoter: promoter for the E. coli lac operon
   2949..2970    -  protein_bind   CAP binding site: CAP binding activates transcription in the presence of cAMP. E. coli catabolite activator protein
   2983..3075    -  CDS            lacI (fragment): lac repressor; lacI; The lac repressor binds to the lac operator to inhibit transcription in E. coli. This inhibition can be relieved by adding lactose or isopropyl-β-D-thiogalactopyranoside (IPTG).
