[The description below was written by a language model from this plasmid's Addgene catalogue record and pLannotate feature annotations shown in this document.]
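Description:
pNH002 is a small (about 3.1 kb), high-copy bacterial plasmid built on the commercial gene-synthesis backbone pGOv5. It carries a synthesized 903 bp tag cassette intended for C. elegans work. The plasmid is propagated in E. coli through a ColE1/pUC-type origin and selected with ampicillin via the β-lactamase gene and its native promoter. The annotation also picks up backbone remnants: a short f1 origin fragment, a lac promoter with its CAP binding site, and a lacI fragment. The lac promoter lies downstream of the insert on the opposite strand, so it does not read in the sense direction of the coding sequence.

The insert encodes a tandem affinity purification (TAP) tag at the N-terminus, joined through a flexible (G4S)3 glycine-serine linker to mTFP1, a constitutively fluorescent cyan protein derived from Clavularia. The depositor notes that the coding sequence ends with two in-frame stop codons. The feature table annotates only the mTFP1 portion; the TAP tag and linker presumably occupy the unannotated stretch just upstream. Although catalogued as a worm expression vector, the record lists no C. elegans promoter or 3′ UTR around the cassette, so the plasmid does not appear to be a self-contained expression unit.

This fits the associated publication, which describes counter-selection recombineering to build fluorescent protein reporter constructs directly from C. elegans fosmid genomic clones. In that context, pNH002 most likely serves as a template source for the TAP::linker::mTFP1 cassette, to be inserted into a gene of interest within a fosmid. The tagged protein would then be expressed under its native genomic regulation, allowing both fluorescent localisation and affinity purification.
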