Addgene plasmid #42145: pNH002
Depositing lab: Colin Dolphin. Depositing organization: King's College London. Publication: A simplified counter-selection recombineering protocol for creating fluorescent protein reporter constructs directly from C. elegans fosmid genomic clones. Hirani N, Westenberg M, Gami MS, Davis P, Hope IA, Dolphin CT. BMC Biotechnol. 2013 Jan 3;13(1):1. 10.1186/1472-6750-13-1 PubMed 23281894.
Backbone
  Vector backbone: pGOv5
  Backbone manufacturer: GeneOracle
  Backbone size w/o insert (bp): 2172
  Total vector size (bp): 3075
  Vector type: Worm Expression
Growth in bacteria
  Bacterial resistance: Ampicillin, 100 μg/mL
  Growth temperature: 37°C
  Growth strain: DH5alpha
  Copy number: High Copy
Gene/Insert
  Gene/Insert name: N-TAP TAG::[(G4S)3]::mTFP1
  Species: C. elegans (nematode), Synthetic
  Insert size (bp): 903
  Tag / fusion protein: TAP TAG (N terminal on insert)
Resource information
  A portion of this plasmid was derived from a plasmid made by: Insert synthesized by GeneOracle in pGOv5
Terms and licenses: Academic/Nonprofit Terms; Industry Terms: Not Available to Industry
Depositor comments: Nb. CDS terminates with two in-frame stop codons [TAA-TAG]
How to cite: pNH002 was a gift from Colin Dolphin (Addgene plasmid # 42145 ; http://n2t.net/addgene:42145 ; RRID:Addgene_42145)
