>Addgene plasmid #42145 | pNH002 | addgene partial sequence | sequence record 58078 | Amp-R 5'-ATAATACCGCGCCACATAGC-3'
TCATTGGAAAACGTTCTTCGGGGCGAAAACTCTCAAGGATCTTACCGCTGTTGAGATCCAGTTCGATGTA
ACCCACTCGTGCACCCAACTGATCTTCAGCATCTTTTACTTTCACCAGCGTTTCTGGGTGAGCAAAAACA
GGAAGGCAAAATGCCGCAAAAAAGGGAATAAGGGCGACACGGAAATGTTGAATACTCATACTCTTCCTTT
TTCAATATTATTGAAGCATTTATCAGGGTTATTGTCTCATGAGCGGATACATATTTGAATGTATTTAGAA
AAATAAACAAATAGGGGTTCCGCGCACATTTCCCCGAAAAGTGCCACCTG
[74 nt withheld, positions 331-404]
CCCTCAGCGCGGCCGCTAGCGGATCCTTAAAAAACCATGGTTAAAGAAACAGCAGCAGCGAAATTTGAAA
GACAACATATGGATAGTGGAGGCGGTGGAAGTTTGGAAGTTCTTTTCCAAGGACCGGGCGGAGGAGGCTC
TTGGTCGCATCCACAGTTCGAAAAAGCCATGGCCGGCGGTGGTGGATCGGGAGGAGGAGGTTCGGGTGGC
GGAGGATCGGGCGCCTCAAAAGGAGAAGAAACGACAATGGGTGTTATCAAGCCAGACATGAAGATCAAGC
TTAAAATGGAGGGTAATGTTAATGGTCACGCCTTCGTCATTGAGGGAGAGGGTGAAGGAAAGCCATACGA
TGGAACTAATACTATTAACTTGGAAGTGAAGGAGGGTGCCCCACTTCCATTCTCTTATGATATCCTTACT
ACAGCCTTCGCATATGGAAATCGAGCATTCACAAAATACCCA
